Addgene plasmid #218743: pAAV-hSyn-ConVERGD-eGFP-WPRE
Purpose: Provides AND intersectional (Cre+Flp) expression of eGFP
Depositing lab: Lindsay Schwarz. Depositing organization: St. Jude Children's Research Hospital. Publication: A Novel Single Vector Intersectional AAV Strategy for Interrogating Cellular Diversity and Brain Function. Hughes AC, Pollard BG, Xu B, Gammons JW, Chapman P, Bikoff JB, Schwarz LA. bioRxiv. 2023 Feb 8:2023.02.07.527312. doi: 10.1101/2023.02.07.527312. Preprint. PubMed 36798174.
Backbone
  Vector backbone: pAAV
  Backbone manufacturer: Azenta Life Sciences
  Vector type: AAV
Growth in bacteria
  Bacterial resistance: Ampicillin, 100 μg/mL
  Growth temperature: 30°C
  Growth strain: NEB Stable
  Copy number: Low Copy
Gene/Insert
  Gene/Insert name: eGFP
  Species: Synthetic
  Promoter: hSyn
  Cloning method: Other
Terms and licenses: Academic/Nonprofit Terms; Industry Terms: Not Available to Industry
Depositor comments: Please visit https://doi.org/10.1101/2023.02.07.527312 for bioRxiv preprint.
How to cite: pAAV-hSyn-ConVERGD-eGFP-WPRE was a gift from Lindsay Schwarz (Addgene plasmid # 218743 ; http://n2t.net/addgene:218743 ; RRID:Addgene_218743)
