[The description below was written by a language model from this plasmid's Addgene catalogue record and pLannotate feature annotations shown in this document.]
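Description:
pAAV-hSyn-ConVERGD-eGFP-WPRE is an adeno-associated virus transfer plasmid built on a pAAV backbone and designed to give AND-gated (Cre plus Flp) intersectional expression of eGFP from a single vector. It is propagated in E. coli under ampicillin selection (AmpR with its bla promoter). The annotation identifies a ColE1/pUC-type origin, although the repository lists the plasmid as low copy. Remnants of lac regulatory elements, lacZα, rop and bom are backbone leftovers. The expression cassette is flanked by AAV2 inverted terminal repeats, which permit packaging into recombinant AAV. The left ITR is detected only as short fragments in the sequencing-derived annotation, while the right one is annotated in full.

Within the ITRs, the human synapsin I promoter restricts expression to neurons. Downstream, an FRT site and an oppositely oriented minimal FRT bracket a segment containing the EGFP coding sequence in the antisense orientation, so Flp-mediated inversion would be needed to place eGFP in the sense direction. Inside the same segment, two directly repeated loxP sites flank a type I hammerhead ribozyme, also annotated on the reverse strand. This layout suggests that after Flp inversion the self-cleaving ribozyme would lie in the transcript and destabilise it unless Cre excises it, although the record does not spell out the mechanism. Both recombinases would therefore be required for stable eGFP expression. A WPRE and the human growth hormone polyadenylation signal follow, enhancing transcript stability and processing. The construct serves as a fluorescent reporter for labelling neurons defined by co-expression of Cre and Flp, for example in studies of cellular diversity in the brain.
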