Features (pLannotate 1.2.2; 22 found; start..end, strand, type, name):
     24..51      +  repeat_region  AAV2 ITR (fragment): inverted terminal repeat of adeno-associated virus serotype 2 inverted
     80..107     +  repeat_region  AAV2 ITR (fragment): inverted terminal repeat of adeno-associated virus serotype 2 inverted
    176..623     +  promoter       hSyn promoter: human synapsin I promoter; confers neuron-specific expression (Kügler et al., 2003)
    732..779     +  protein_bind   FRT: FLP-mediated recombination occurs in the 8-bp core sequence TCTAGAAA (Turan and Bode, 2011). FLP recombinase from the Saccharomyces cerevisiae 2μ plasmid
    792..825     +  protein_bind   loxP: Cre-mediated recombination occurs in the 8-bp core sequence (GCATACAT). Cre recombinase
    827..876     -  ncRNA          Hammerhead 1: Accession: RF00163 - Hammerhead ribozyme (type I)
    918..951     +  protein_bind   loxP: Cre-mediated recombination occurs in the 8-bp core sequence (GCATACAT). Cre recombinase
    966..1685    -  CDS            EGFP: the original enhanced GFP (Yang et al., 1996) mammalian codon-optimized
   1806..1839    -  protein_bind   FRT (minimal): supports FLP-mediated excision but not integration (Turan and Bode, 2011) FLP recombinase from the Saccharomyces cerevisiae 2μ plasmid
   1883..2471    +  misc_feature   WPRE: woodchuck hepatitis virus posttranscriptional regulatory element
   2495..2971    +  polyA_signal   hGH poly(A) signal: human growth hormone polyadenylation signal
   2998..3138    +  repeat_region  AAV2 ITR: inverted terminal repeat of adeno-associated virus serotype 2 inverted
   3202..3218    -  protein_bind   lac operator: The lac repressor binds to the lac operator to inhibit transcription in E. coli. This inhibition can be relieved by adding lactose or isopropyl-β-D-thiogalactopyranoside (IPTG). lac repressor encoded by lacI
   3226..3256    -  promoter       lac promoter: promoter for the E. coli lac operon
   3271..3292    -  protein_bind   CAP binding site: CAP binding activates transcription in the presence of cAMP. E. coli catabolite activator protein
   3305..3397    -  CDS            lacI (fragment): lac repressor; lacI; The lac repressor binds to the lac operator to inhibit transcription in E. coli. This inhibition can be relieved by adding lactose or isopropyl-β-D-thiogalactopyranoside (IPTG).
   3580..4168    -  rep_origin     ori: high-copy-number ColE1/pMB1/pBR322/pUC origin of replication
   4339..5199    -  CDS            AmpR: β-lactamase; bla; confers resistance to ampicillin, carbenicillin, and related antibiotics
   5200..5304    -  promoter       AmpR promoter: bla
   5399..5434    +  CDS            rop (fragment): Rop protein, which maintains plasmids at low copy number; rop
   5536..5635    +  misc_feature   bom (fragment): basis of mobility region from pBR322
   5641..5798    -  CDS            lacZα (fragment): LacZα fragment of β-galactosidase; lacZ fragment
>Addgene plasmid #218743 | pAAV-hSyn-ConVERGD-eGFP-WPRE | addgene full sequence | sequence record 432149 | Addgene NGS Result
TTGGGATCCAATCCTGCAGGCAGCTGCGCGCTCGCTCGCTCACTGAGGCCGCCCGGGCGTCGGGCGACCT
TTGGTCGCCCGGCCTCAGTGAGCGAGCGAGCGCGCAGAGAGGGAGTGGCCAACTCCATCACTAGGGGTTC
CTGCGGCCGCAGATGCTGCACGGGCCCGCGATCGCAGTGCAAGTGGGTTTTAGGACCAGGATGAGGCGGG
GTGGGGGTGCCTACCTGACGACCGACCCCGACCCACTGGACAAGCACCCAACCCCCATTCCCCAAATTGC
GCATCCCCTATCAGAGAGGGGGAGGGGAAACAGGATGCGGCGAGGCGCGTGCGCACTGCCAGCTTCAGCA
CCGCGGACAGTGCCTTCGCCCCCGCCTGGCGGCGCGCGCCACCGCCGCCTCAGCACTGAAGGCGCGCTGA
CGTCACTCGCCGGTCCCCCGCAAACTCCCCTTCCCGGCCACCTTGGTCGCGTCCGCGCCGCCGCCGGCCC
AGCCGGACCGCACCACGCGAGGCGCGAGATAGGGGGGCACGGGCGCGACCATCTGCGCTGCGGCGCCGGC
GACTCAGCGCTGCCTCAGTCTGCGGTGGGCAGCGGAGGAGTCGTGTCGTGCCTGAGAGCGCAGGGTACCG
CTAGCGAAGTTCCTATTCTTCAAAAGGTATAGGAACTTCATCAAAATAGGAAGACCAATGCTTCACCATC
GACCCGAATTGCCAAGCATCACCATCGACACGAAGTTCCTATTCCGAAGTTCCTATTCTCTAGAAAGTAT
AGGAACTTCGTCGACCTTAAGATAACTTCGTATAGCATACATTATACGAAGTTATAAAAACAAAAAGAAA
AGCGCGTTTCGTCCTATTTGGGACTCGTCAGCTGGATGTACGCGTTTCCGCGAATCCAGGACGCGCAAAG
AAAGAAAATAACTTCGTATAGCATACATTATACGAAGTTATGAATTCATGCATGCTTACTTGTACAGCTC
GTCCATGCCGAGAGTGATCCCGGCGGCGGTCACGAACTCCAGCAGGACCATGTGATCGCGCTTCTCGTTG
GGGTCTTTGCTCAGGGCGGACTGGGTGCTCAGGTAGTGGTTGTCGGGCAGCAGCACGGGGCCGTCGCCGA
TGGGGGTGTTCTGCTGGTAGTGGTCGGCGAGCTGCACGCTGCCGTCCTCGATGTTGTGGCGGATCTTGAA
GTTCACCTTGATGCCGTTCTTCTGCTTGTCGGCCATGATATAGACGTTGTGGCTGTTGTAGTTGTACTCC
AGCTTGTGCCCCAGGATGTTGCCGTCCTCCTTGAAGTCGATGCCCTTCAGCTCGATGCGGTTCACCAGGG
TGTCGCCCTCGAACTTCACCTCGGCGCGGGTCTTGTAGTTGCCGTCGTCCTTGAAGAAGATGGTGCGCTC
CTGGACGTAGCCTTCGGGCATGGCGGACTTGAAGAAGTCGTGCTGCTTCATGTGGTCGGGGTAGCGGCTG
AAGCACTGCACGCCGTAGGTCAGGGTGGTCACGAGGGTGGGCCAGGGCACGGGCAGCTTGCCGGTGGTGC
AGATGAACTTCAGGGTCAGCTTGCCGTAGGTGGCATCGCCCTCGCCCTCGCCGGACACGCTGAACTTGTG
GCCGTTTACGTCGCCGTCCAGCTCGACCAGGATGGGCACCACCCCGGTGAACAGCTCCTCGCCCTTGCTC
ACCATGGTGGCACTAGTACCGGTCTCGAGGAAGTTCCTATACCTTTTGAAGAATAGGAACTTCATCAAAA
TAGGAAGACCAATGCTTCACCATCGACCCGAATTGCCAAGCATCACCATCGACACGAAGTTCCTATACTT
TCTAGAGAATAGGAACTTCGGAATAGTAACTTCCGTACGAAGCTTATATGCGGCCGATCGATAATCAACC
TCTGGATTACAAAATTTGTGAAAGATTGACTGGTATTCTTAACTATGTTGCTCCTTTTACGCTATGTGGA
TACGCTGCTTTAATGCCTTTGTATCATGCTATTGCTTCCCGTATGGCTTTCATTTTCTCCTCCTTGTATA
AATCCTGGTTGCTGTCTCTTTATGAGGAGTTGTGGCCCGTTGTCAGGCAACGTGGCGTGGTGTGCACTGT
GTTTGCTGACGCAACCCCCACTGGTTGGGGCATTGCCACCACCTGTCAGCTCCTTTCCGGGACTTTCGCT
TTCCCCCTCCCTATTGCCACGGCGGAACTCATCGCCGCCTGCCTTGCCCGCTGCTGGACAGGGGCTCGGC
TGTTGGGCACTGACAATTCCGTGGTGTTGTCGGGGAAATCATCGTCCTTTCCTTGGCTGCTCGCCTGTGT
TGCCACCTGGATTCTGCGCGGGACGTCCTTCTGCTACGTCCCTTCGGCCCTCAATCCAGCGGACCTTCCT
TCCCGCGGCCTGCTGCCGGCTCTGCGGCCTCTTCCGCGTCTTCGCCTTCGCCCTCAGACGAGTCGGATCT
CCCTTTGGGCCGCCTCCCCGCATCGATACCGTAGATCGATCTACGGGTGGCATCCCTGTGACCCCTCCCC
AGTGCCTCTCCTGGCCCTGGAAGTTGCCACTCCAGTGCCCACCAGCCTTGTCCTAATAAAATTAAGTTGC
ATCATTTTGTCTGACTAGGTGTCCTTCTATAATATTATGGGGTGGAGGGGGGTGGTATGGAGCAAGGGGC
AAGTTGGGAAGACAACCTGTAGGGCCTGCGGGGTCTATTGGGAACCAAGCTGGAGTGCAGTGGCACAATC
TTGGCTCACTGCAATCTCCGCCTCCTGGGTTCAAGCGATTCTCCTGCCTCAGCCTCCCGAGTTGTTGGGA
TTCCAGGCATGCATGACCAGGCTCAGCTAATTTTTGTTTTTTTGGTAGAGACGGGGTTTCACCATATTGG
CCAGGCTGGTCTCCAACTCCTAATCTCAGGTGATCTACCCACCTTGGCCTCCCAAATTGCTGGGATTACA
GGCGTGAACCACTGCTCCCTTCCCTGTCCTTCTGATTTTGTAGGTAACCGGAGCTCCAGGAACCCCTAGT
GATGGAGTTGGCCACTCCCTCTCTGCGCGCTCGCTCGCTCACTGAGGCCGGGCGACCAAAGGTCGCCCGA
CGCCCGGGCTTTGCCCGGGCGGCCTCAGTGAGCGAGCGAGCGCGCAGCTGCCTGCAGGATTGGATCCCAA
TGGCGCGCCGAGCTTGGCGTAATCATGGTCATAGCTGTTTCCTGTGTGAAATTGTTATCCGCTCACAATT
CCACACAACATACGAGCCGGAAGCATAAAGTGTAAAGCCTGGGGTGCCTAATGAGTGAGCTAACTCACAT
TAATTGCGTTGCGCTCACTGCCCGCTTTCCAGTCGGGAAACCTGTCGTGCCAGCTGCATTAATGAATCGG
CCAACGCGCGGGGAGAGGCGGTTTGCGTATTGGGCGCTCTTCCGCTTCCTCGCTCACTGACTCGCTGCGC
TCGGTCGTTCGGCTGCGGCGAGCGGTATCAGCTCACTCAAAGGCGGTAATACGGTTATCCACAGAATCAG
GGGATAACGCAGGAAAGAACATGTGAGCAAAAGGCCAGCAAAAGGCCAGGAACCGTAAAAAGGCCGCGTT
GCTGGCGTTTTTCCATAGGCTCCGCCCCCCTGACGAGCATCACAAAAATCGACGCTCAAGTCAGAGGTGG
CGAAACCCGACAGGACTATAAAGATACCAGGCGTTTCCCCCTGGAAGCTCCCTCGTGCGCTCTCCTGTTC
CGACCCTGCCGCTTACCGGATACCTGTCCGCCTTTCTCCCTTCGGGAAGCGTGGCGCTTTCTCATAGCTC
ACGCTGTAGGTATCTCAGTTCGGTGTAGGTCGTTCGCTCCAAGCTGGGCTGTGTGCACGAACCCCCCGTT
CAGCCCGACCGCTGCGCCTTATCCGGTAACTATCGTCTTGAGTCCAACCCGGTAAGACACGACTTATCGC
CACTGGCAGCAGCCACTGGTAACAGGATTAGCAGAGCGAGGTATGTAGGCGGTGCTACAGAGTTCTTGAA
GTGGTGGCCTAACTACGGCTACACTAGAAGAACAGTATTTGGTATCTGCGCTCTGCTGAAGCCAGTTACC
TTCGGAAAAAGAGTTGGTAGCTCTTGATCCGGCAAACAAACCACCGCTGGTAGCGGTGGTTTTTTTGTTT
GCAAGCAGCAGATTACGCGCAGAAAAAAAGGATCTCAAGAAGATCCTTTGATCTTTTCTACGGGGTCTGA
CGCTCAGTGGAACGAAAACTCACGTTAAGGGATTTTGGTCATGAGATTATCAAAAAGGATCTTCACCTAG
ATCCTTTTAAATTAAAAATGAAGTTTTAAATCAATCTAAAGTATATATGAGTAAACTTGGTCTGACAGTT
ACCAATGCTTAATCAGTGAGGCACCTATCTCAGCGATCTGTCTATTTCGTTCATCCATAGTTGCCTGACT
CCCCGTCGTGTAGATAACTACGATACGGGAGGGCTTACCATCTGGCCCCAGTGCTGCAATGATACCGCGA
GAACCACGCTCACCGGCTCCAGATTTATCAGCAATAAACCAGCCAGCCGGAAGGGCCGAGCGCAGAAGTG
GTCCTGCAACTTTATCCGCCTCCATCCAGTCTATTAATTGTTGCCGGGAAGCTAGAGTAAGTAGTTCGCC
AGTTAATAGTTTGCGCAACGTTGTTGCCATTGCTACAGGCATCGTGGTGTCACGCTCGTCGTTTGGTATG
GCTTCATTCAGCTCCGGTTCCCAACGATCAAGGCGAGTTACATGATCCCCCATGTTGTGCAAAAAAGCGG
TTAGCTCCTTCGGTCCTCCGATCGTTGTCAGAAGTAAGTTGGCCGCAGTGTTATCACTCATGGTTATGGC
AGCACTGCATAATTCTCTTACTGTCATGCCATCCGTAAGATGCTTTTCTGTGACTGGTGAGTACTCAACC
AAGTCATTCTGAGAATAGTGTATGCGGCGACCGAGTTGCTCTTGCCCGGCGTCAATACGGGATAATACCG
CGCCACATAGCAGAACTTTAAAAGTGCTCATCATTGGAAAACGTTCTTCGGGGCGAAAACTCTCAAGGAT
CTTACCGCTGTTGAGATCCAGTTCGATGTAACCCACTCGTGCACCCAACTGATCTTCAGCATCTTTTACT
TTCACCAGCGTTTCTGGGTGAGCAAAAACAGGAAGGCAAAATGCCGCAAAAAAGGGAATAAGGGCGACAC
GGAAATGTTGAATACTCATACTCTTCCTTTTTCAATATTATTGAAGCATTTATCAGGGTTATTGTCTCAT
GAGCGGATACATATTTGAATGTATTTAGAAAAATAAACAAATAGGGGTTCCGCGCACATTTCCCCGAAAA
GTGCCACCTGACGTCTAAGAAACCATTATTATCATGACATTAACCTATAAAAATAGGCGTATCACGAGGC
CCTTTTGTCTCGCGCGTTTCGGTGATGACGGTGAAAACCTCTGACACATGCAGCTCCCGGAGACTGTCAC
AGCTTGTCTGTAAGCGGATGCCGGGAGCAGACAAGCCCGTCAGGGCGCGTCAGCGGGTGTTGGCGGGTGT
CGGGGCTGGCTTAACTATGCGGCATCAGAGCAGATTGTACTGAGAGTGCACCATATGCGGTGTGAAATAC
CGCACAGATGCGTAAGGAGAAAATACCGCATCAGGCGCCATTCGCCATTCAGGCTGCGCAACTGTTGGGA
AGGGCGATCGGTGCGGGCCTCTTCGCTATTACGCCAGCTGGCGAAAGGGGGATGTGCTGCAAGGCGATTA
AGTTGGGTAACGCCAGGGTTTTCCCAGTCACGACGTTGTAAAACGACGGCCAGTGAATTGACGCGTA
